>Addgene plasmid #158607 | pcDNA3.1-mas-p115RH-Nluc | addgene full sequence | sequence record 336173 | Addgene NGS Result
GACATTGATTATTGACTAGTTATTAATAGTAATCAATTACGGGGTCATTAGTTCATAGCCCATATATGGA
GTTCCGCGTTACATAACTTACGGTAAATGGCCCGCCTGGCTGACCGCCCAACGACCCCCGCCCATTGACG
TCAATAATGACGTATGTTCCCATAGTAACGCCAATAGGGACTTTCCATTGACGTCAATGGGTGGAGTATT
TACGGTAAACTGCCCACTTGGCAGTACATCAAGTGTATCATATGCCAAGTACGCCCCCTATTGACGTCAA
TGACGGTAAATGGCCCGCCTGGCATTATGCCCAGTACATGACCTTATGGGACTTTCCTACTTGGCAGTAC
ATCTACGTATTAGTCATCGCTATTACCATGGTGATGCGGTTTTGGCAGTACATCAATGGGCGTGGATAGC
GGTTTGACTCACGGGGATTTCCAAGTCTCCACCCCATTGACGTCAATGGGAGTTTGTTTTGGCACCAAAA
TCAACGGGACTTTCCAAAATGTCGTAACAACTCCGCCCCATTGACGCAAATGGGCGGTAGGCGTGTACGG
TGGGAGGTCTATATAAGCAGAGCTCTCTGGCTAACTAGAGAACCCACTGCTTACTGGCTTATCGAAATTA
ATACGACTCACTATAGGGAGACCCAAGCTGGCTAGCACCATGGGGAGTAGCAAGAGCAAGACGTCGAATT
CCGGAATCAAGCTTAACAGCCAGTTCCAGAGCCTGGAGCAGGTGAAGCGGCGCCCAGCCCACCTCATGGC
CCTCCTGCAGCACGTGGCCCTGCAGTTTGAGCCAGGACCCCTGCTTTGCTGTCTGCATGCCGACATGCTG
GGCTCACTGGGCCCCAAGGAGGCCAAGAAGGCCTTCCTGGACTTCTACCACAGCTTCCTGGAGAAGACAG
CGGTTCTCCGGGTGCCGGTCCCTCCCAACGTCGCCTTTGAACTTGACCGCACTAGGGCTGACCTCATCTC
CGAGGATGTCCAGCGGCGGTTCGTGCAGGAGGTGGTGCAAAGCCAGCAGGTAGCCGTGGGCCGGCAGCTG
GAGGACTTCCGTTCCAAGCGGCTCATGGGCATGACGCCCTGGGAGCAGGAGCTGGCCCAGCTGGAGGCTT
GGGTTGGGCGGGACCGAGCCAGCTACGAGGCCCGGGAGCGGCACGTGGCGGAGCGGCTGCTCATGCACCT
GGAGGAGATGCAACATACCATCTCTACCGACGAAGAAAAGAGTGCTGCCGTGGTCAACGCCATTGGCCTG
TACATGCGCCACCTTGGGGTGCGGACCAAGAGTGGAGACAAGAAGTCGGGGAGGAACTTCTTCCGGAAAA
AGGTGATGGGATCCATGGTCTTCACACTCGAAGATTTCGTTGGGGACTGGCGACAGACAGCCGGCTACAA
CCTGGACCAAGTCCTTGAACAGGGAGGTGTGTCCAGTTTGTTTCAGAATCTCGGGGTGTCCGTAACTCCG
ATCCAAAGGATTGTCCTGAGCGGTGAAAATGGGCTGAAGATCGACATCCATGTCATCATCCCGTATGAAG
GTCTGAGCGGCGACCAAATGGGCCAGATCGAAAAAATTTTTAAGGTGGTGTACCCTGTGGATGATCATCA
CTTTAAGGTGATCCTGCACTATGGCACACTGGTAATCGACGGGGTTACGCCGAACATGATCGACTATTTC
GGACGGCCGTATGAAGGCATCGCCGTGTTCGACGGCAAAAAGATCACTGTAACAGGGACCCTGTGGAACG
GCAACAAAATTATCGACGAGCGCCTGATCAACCCCGACGGCTCCCTGCTGTTCCGAGTAACCATCAACGG
AGTGACCGGCTGGCGGCTGTGCGAACGCATTCTGGCGTAACTCGAGTCTAGAGGGCCCGTTTAAACCCGC
TGATCAGCCTCGACTGTGCCTTCTAGTTGCCAGCCATCTGTTGTTTGCCCCTCCCCCGTGCCTTCCTTGA
CCCTGGAAGGTGCCACTCCCACTGTCCTTTCCTAATAAAATGAGGAAATTGCATCGCATTGTCTGAGTAG
GTGTCATTCTATTCTGGGGGGTGGGGTGGGGCAGGACAGCAAGGGGGAGGATTGGGAAGACAATAGCAGG
CATGCTGGGGATGCGGTGGGCTCTATGGCTTCTGAGGCGGAAAGAACCAGCTGGGGCTCTAGGGGGTATC
CCC
[124 nt withheld, positions 2174-2297]
C
[91 nt withheld, positions 2299-2389]
A
[49 nt withheld, positions 2391-2439]
CCTTTGACGTTGGAGTCCACGTTCTTT
[37 nt withheld, positions 2467-2503]
ACCCTATCTCGGTCTATTCTTTTGATTTATAAGGGATTTTGCCGATTTCGGCCTATTGGTTAAAAAATGA
GCTGATTTAACAAAAATTTAACGCGAATTAATTCTGTGGAATGTGTGTCAGTTAGGGTGTGGAAAGTCCC
CAGGCTCCCCAGCAGGCAGAAGTATGCAAAGCATGCATCTCAATTAGTCAGCAACCAGGTGTGGAAAGTC
CCCAGGCTCCCCAGCAGGCAGAAGTATGCAAAGCATGCATCTCAATTAGTCAGCAACCATAGTCCCGCCC
CTAACTCCGCCCATCCCGCCCCTAACTCCGCCCAGTTCCGCCCATTCTCCGCCCCATGGCTGACTAATTT
TTTTTATTTATGCAGAGGCCGAGGCCGCCTCTGCCTCTGAGCTATTCCAGAAGTAGTGAGGAGGCTTTTT
TGGAGGCCTAGGCTTTTGCAAAAAGCTCCCGGGAGCTTGTATATCCATTTTCGGATCTGATCAAGAGACA
GGATGAGGATCGTTTCGCATGATTGAACAAGATGGATTGCACGCAGGTTCTCCGGCCGCTTGGGTGGAGA
GGCTATTCGGCTATGACTGGGCACAACAGACAATCGGCTGCTCTGATGCCGCCGTGTTCCGGCTGTCAGC
GCAGGGGCGCCCGGTTCTTTTTGTCAAGACCGACCTGTCCGGTGCCCTGAATGAACTGCAGGACGAGGCA
GCGCGGCTATCGTGGCTGGCCACGACGGGCGTTCCTTGCGCAGCTGTGCTCGACGTTGTCACTGAAGCGG
GAAGGGACTGGCTGCTATTGGGCGAAGTGCCGGGGCAGGATCTCCTGTCATCTCACCTTGCTCCTGCCGA
GAAAGTATCCATCATGGCTGATGCAATGCGGCGGCTGCATACGCTTGATCCGGCTACCTGCCCATTCGAC
CACCAAGCGAAACATCGCATCGAGCGAGCACGTACTCGGATGGAAGCCGGTCTTGTCGATCAGGATGATC
TGGACGAAGAGCATCAGGGGCTCGCGCCAGCCGAACTGTTCGCCAGGCTCAAGGCGCGCATGCCCGACGG
CGAGGATCTCGTCGTGACCCATGGCGATGCCTGCTTGCCGAATATCATGGTGGAAAATGGCCGCTTTTCT
GGATTCATCGACTGTGGCCGGCTGGGTGTGGCGGACCGCTATCAGGACATAGCGTTGGCTACCCGTGATA
TTGCTGAAGAGCTTGGCGGCGAATGGGCTGACCGCTTCCTCGTGCTTTACGGTATCGCCGCTCCCGATTC
GCAGCGCATCGCCTTCTATCGCCTTCTTGACGAGTTCTTCTGAGCGGGACTCTGGGGTTCGAAATGACCG
ACCAAGCGACGCCCAACCTGCCATCACGAGATTTCGATTCCACCGCCGCCTTCTATGAAAGGTTGGGCTT
CGGAATCGTTTTCCGGGACGCCGGCTGGATGATCCTCCAGCGCGGGGATCTCATGCTGGAGTTCTTCGCC
CACCCCAACTTGTTTATTGCAGCTTATAATGGTTACAAATAAAGCAATAGCATCACAAATTTCACAAATA
AAGCATTTTTTTCACTGCATTCTAGTTGTGGTTTGTCCAAACTCATCAATGTATCTTATCATGTCTGTAT
ACCGTCGACCTCTAGCTAGAGCTTGGCGTAATCATGGTCATAGCTGTTTCCTGTGTGAAATTGTTATCCG
CTCACAATTCCACACAACATACGAGCCGGAAGCATAAAGTGTAAAGCCTGGGGTGCCTAATGAGTGAGCT
AACTCACATTAATTGCGTTGCGCTCACTGCCCGCTTTCCAGTCGGGAAACCTGTCGTGCCAGCTGCATTA
ATGAATCGGCCAACGCGCGGGGAGAGGCGGTTTGCGTATTGGGCGCTCTTCCGCTTCCTCGCTCACTGAC
TCGCTGCGCTCGGTCGTTCGGCTGCGGCGAGCGGTATCAGCTCACTCAAAGGCGGTAATACGGTTATCCA
CAGAATCAGGGGATAACGCAGGAAAGAACATGTGAGCAAAAGGCCAGCAAAAGGCCAGGAACCGTAAAAA
GGCCGCGTTGCTGGCGTTTTTCCATAGGCTCCGCCCCCCTGACGAGCATCACAAAAATCGACGCTCAAGT
CAGAGGTGGCGAAACCCGACAGGACTATAAAGATACCAGGCGTTTCCCCCTGGAAGCTCCCTCGTGCGCT
CTCCTGTTCCGACCCTGCCGCTTACCGGATACCTGTCCGCCTTTCTCCCTTCGGGAAGCGTGGCGCTTTC
TCATAGCTCACGCTGTAGGTATCTCAGTTCGGTGTAGGTCGTTCGCTCCAAGCTGGGCTGTGTGCACGAA
CCCCCCGTTCAGCCCGACCGCTGCGCCTTATCCGGTAACTATCGTCTTGAGTCCAACCCGGTAAGACACG
ACTTATCGCCACTGGCAGCAGCCACTGGTAACAGGATTAGCAGAGCGAGGTATGTAGGCGGTGCTACAGA
GTTCTTGAAGTGGTGGCCTAACTACGGCTACACTAGAAGAACAGTATTTGGTATCTGCGCTCTGCTGAAG
CCAGTTACCTTCGGAAAAAGAGTTGGTAGCTCTTGATCCGGCAAACAAACCACCGCTGGTAGCGGTGGTT
TTTTTGTTTGCAAGCAGCAGATTACGCGCAGAAAAAAAGGATCTCAAGAAGATCCTTTGATCTTTTCTAC
GGGGTCTGACGCTCAGTGGAACGAAAACTCACGTTAAGGGATTTTGGTCATGAGATTATCAAAAAGGATC
TTCACCTAGATCCTTTTAAATTAAAAATGAAGTTTTAAATCAATCTAAAGTATATATGAGTAAACTTGGT
CTGACAGTTACCAATGCTTAATCAGTGAGGCACCTATCTCAGCGATCTGTCTATTTCGTTCATCCATAGT
TGCCTGACTCCCCGTCGTGTAGATAACTACGATACGGGAGGGCTTACCATCTGGCCCCAGTGCTGCAATG
ATACCGCGAGACCCACGCTCACCGGCTCCAGATTTATCAGCAATAAACCAGCCAGCCGGAAGGGCCGAGC
GCAGAAGTGGTCCTGCAACTTTATCCGCCTCCATCCAGTCTATTAATTGTTGCCGGGAAGCTAGAGTAAG
TAGTTCGCCAGTTAATAGTTTGCGCAACGTTGTTGCCATTGCTACAGGCATCGTGGTGTCACGCTCGTCG
TTTGGTATGGCTTCATTCAGCTCCGGTTCCCAACGATCAAGGCGAGTTACATGATCCCCCATGTTGTGCA
AAAAAGCGGTTAGCTCCTTCGGTCCTCCGATCGTTGTCAGAAGTAAGTTGGCCGCAGTGTTATCACTCAT
GGTTATGGCAGCACTGCATAATTCTCTTACTGTCATGCCATCCGTAAGATGCTTTTCTGTGACTGGTGAG
TACTCAACCAAGTCATTCTGAGAATAGTGTATGCGGCGACCGAGTTGCTCTTGCCCGGCGTCAATACGGG
ATAATACCGCGCCACATAGCAGAACTTTAAAAGTGCTCATCATTGGAAAACGTTCTTCGGGGCGAAAACT
CTCAAGGATCTTACCGCTGTTGAGATCCAGTTCGATGTAACCCACTCGTGCACCCAACTGATCTTCAGCA
TCTTTTACTTTCACCAGCGTTTCTGGGTGAGCAAAAACAGGAAGGCAAAATGCCGCAAAAAAGGGAATAA
GGGCGACACGGAAATGTTGAATACTCATACTCTTCCTTTTTCAATATTATTGAAGCATTTATCAGGGTTA
TTGTCTCATGAGCGGATACATATTTGAATGTATTTAGAAAAATAAACAAATAGGGGTTCCGCGCACATTT
CCCCGAAAAGTGCCACCTGACGTCGACGGATCGGGAGATCTCCCGATCCCCTATGGTGCACTCTCAGTAC
AATCTGCTCTGATGCCGCATAGTTAAGCCAGTATCTGCTCCCTGCTTGTGTGTTGGAGGTCGCTGAGTAG
TGCGCGAGCAAAATTTAAGCTACAACAAGGCAAGGCTTGACCGACAATTGCATGAAGAATCTGCTTAGGG
TTAGGCGTTTTGCGCTGCTTCGCGATGTACGGGCCAGATATACGCGTT
Features (pLannotate 1.2.2; 22 found; start..end, strand, type, name):
      1..380     +  enhancer       CMV enhancer: human cytomegalovirus immediate early enhancer
    381..584     +  promoter       CMV promoter: human cytomegalovirus (CMV) immediate early promoter
    580..613     +  LTR            5' LTR (truncated) (fragment): truncated 5' long terminal repeat (LTR) from HIV-1
    629..647     +  promoter       T7 promoter: promoter for bacteriophage T7 RNA polymerase
    670..690     +  CDS            myr: N-myristoylation signal from Src kinase (Pellman et al., 1985; Kaplan et al., 1988)
    715..1341    +  CDS            ARHGEF1 (fragment): ARHG1_HUMAN - Experimental evidence at protein level: Swiss-Prot protein existence level 1. Seems to play a role in the regulation of RhoA GTPase by guanine nucleotide-binding alpha-12 (GNA12) and alpha-13 (GNA13) subunits (PubMed:9641915, PubMed:9641916). Acts as GTPase-activating protein (GAP) for GNA12 and GNA13, and as guanine nucleotide exchange factor (GEF) for RhoA GTPase (PubMed:9641915, PubMed:9641916, PubMed:8810315, PubMed:30521495). Activated G alpha 13/GNA13 stimulates the RhoGEF activity through interaction with the RGS-like domain (PubMed:9641916). This GEF activity is inhibited
   1345..1860    +  CDS            Nluc: NanoLuc® luciferase human codon-optimized
   1904..2128    +  polyA_signal   bGH poly(A) signal: bovine growth hormone polyadenylation signal
   2132..2153    +  promoter       SV40 promoter (fragment): SV40 enhancer and early promoter
   2174..2602    +  rep_origin     f1 ori (sequence partly withheld): f1 bacteriophage origin of replication; arrow indicates direction of (+) strand synthesis
   2616..2945    +  promoter       SV40 promoter: SV40 enhancer and early promoter
   3012..3803    +  CDS            neo: KKA2_KLEPN - Also known as kan, nptII. Experimental evidence at protein level: Swiss-Prot protein existence level 1. Resistance to kanamycin, neomycin, paromomycin, ribostamycin, butirosin and gentamicin B. From Klebsiella pneumoniae.
   3827..3985    +  CDS            ble (fragment): BLE_KLEPN - Experimental evidence at protein level: Swiss-Prot protein existence level 1. Binding protein with a strong affinity to the bleomycin family of antibiotics. Binds to CL990; an antimitotic-antibiotic compound. From Klebsiella pneumoniae.
   3980..4101    +  polyA_signal   SV40 poly(A) signal: SV40 polyadenylation signal
   4174..4190    -  protein_bind   lac operator: The lac repressor binds to the lac operator to inhibit transcription in E. coli. This inhibition can be relieved by adding lactose or isopropyl-β-D-thiogalactopyranoside (IPTG). lac repressor encoded by lacI
   4198..4228    -  promoter       lac promoter: promoter for the E. coli lac operon
   4243..4264    -  protein_bind   CAP binding site: CAP binding activates transcription in the presence of cAMP. E. coli catabolite activator protein
   4277..4369    -  CDS            lacI (fragment): lac repressor; lacI; The lac repressor binds to the lac operator to inhibit transcription in E. coli. This inhibition can be relieved by adding lactose or isopropyl-β-D-thiogalactopyranoside (IPTG).
   4552..5140    -  rep_origin     ori: high-copy-number ColE1/pMB1/pBR322/pUC origin of replication
   5311..6171    -  CDS            AmpR: β-lactamase; bla; confers resistance to ampicillin, carbenicillin, and related antibiotics
   6172..6276    -  promoter       AmpR promoter: bla
   6335..6387    -  misc_feature   bom (fragment): basis of mobility region from pBR322
