[The description below was written by a language model from this plasmid's Addgene catalogue record and pLannotate feature annotations shown in this document.]
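Description:
pcDNA3.1-mas-p115RH-Nluc is a mammalian expression plasmid built on the pcDNA3.1(+) backbone, with a sequenced length of about 6.5 kb. It is propagated in E. coli as a high-copy plasmid through a ColE1/pUC-type origin and selected with ampicillin via the β-lactamase gene. The backbone also carries an f1 phage origin and an SV40 early promoter-driven neomycin phosphotransferase cassette with an SV40 polyadenylation signal, which would permit G418 selection of stably transfected mammalian cells. Several short annotations in the feature table (a truncated HIV-1 LTR fragment, ble and lacI fragments, lac promoter/operator remnants, a bom fragment) appear to be small sequence matches or backbone vestiges rather than functional parts of the design.

The payload is a synthetic fusion open reading frame of roughly 1.2 kb, transcribed from the CMV immediate-early enhancer/promoter and terminated by the bovine growth hormone polyadenylation signal. A T7 promoter lies just upstream of the insert. The fusion begins with a short myristic acid attachment peptide (mas), which directs N-terminal lipid modification and so tethers the protein to membranes. This is followed by a flexible linker and then the RH (RGS-homology) domain of human p115RhoGEF (ARHGEF1), the region that interacts with active Gα12 and Gα13 subunits. A second linker joins it to human codon-optimized NanoLuc luciferase. The arrangement yields a membrane-anchored, luminescent detector module for active Gα12/13. According to the associated publication title, it belongs to a biosensor design for reporting trimeric G-protein activity in live cells. There NanoLuc would most plausibly serve as a bioluminescent energy donor, although the record does not describe the partner component or the readout.
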