Addgene plasmid #158607: pcDNA3.1-mas-p115RH-Nluc
Purpose: Plasmid expressing p115(RH)-Nluc in mammalian cells
Depositing lab: Mikel Garcia-Marcos. Depositing organization: Boston University Medical Campus. Publication: Revealing the Activity of Trimeric G-proteins in Live Cells with a Versatile Biosensor Design. Maziarz M, Park JC, Leyme A, Marivin A, Garcia-Lopez A, Patel PP, Garcia-Marcos M. Cell. 2020 Jun 27. pii: S0092-8674(20)30752-2. doi: 10.1016/j.cell.2020.06.020. PubMed 32634377.
Backbone
  Vector backbone: pcDNA3.1(+)
  Backbone size w/o insert (bp): 5428
  Vector type: Mammalian Expression
Growth in bacteria
  Bacterial resistance: Ampicillin, 100 μg/mL
  Growth temperature: 37°C
  Growth strain: DH5alpha
  Copy number: High Copy
Gene/Insert
  Gene/Insert name: myristic acid attachment peptide (mas; MGSSKSKTSNS) - linker (GIKLGG) - p115RhoGEF RH domain - linker (GGTGGS) - Nluc (alt name: mas-p115(RH)-Nluc)
  Species: Synthetic
  Insert size (bp): 1191
  Promoter: CMV
  Cloning method: Unknown
  Sequencing primers: 5′ CMV-F; 3′ BGH Reverse
Terms and licenses: Academic/Nonprofit Terms; Industry Terms: Not Available to Industry
How to cite: pcDNA3.1-mas-p115RH-Nluc was a gift from Mikel Garcia-Marcos (Addgene plasmid # 158607 ; http://n2t.net/addgene:158607 ; RRID:Addgene_158607)
