>Addgene plasmid #158607 | pcDNA3.1-mas-p115RH-Nluc | depositor partial sequence | sequence record 323521 | mas-p115(RH)-Nluc
ATGGGGAGTAGCAAGAGCAAGACGTCGAATTCCGGAATCAAGCTTAACAGCCAGTTCCAGAGCCTGGAGC
AGGTGAAGCGGCGCCCAGCCCACCTCATGGCCCTCCTGCAGCACGTGGCCCTGCAGTTTGAGCCAGGACC
CCTGCTTTGCTGTCTGCATGCCGACATGCTGGGCTCACTGGGCCCCAAGGAGGCCAAGAAGGCCTTCCTG
GACTTCTACCACAGCTTCCTGGAGAAGACAGCGGTTCTCCGGGTGCCGGTCCCTCCCAACGTCGCCTTTG
AACTTGACCGCACTAGGGCTGACCTCATCTCCGAGGATGTCCAGCGGCGGTTCGTGCAGGAGGTGGTGCA
AAGCCAGCAGGTAGCCGTGGGCCGGCAGCTGGAGGACTTCCGTTCCAAGCGGCTCATGGGCATGACGCCC
TGGGAGCAGGAGCTGGCCCAGCTGGAGGCTTGGGTTGGGCGGGACCGAGCCAGCTACGAGGCCCGGGAGC
GGCACGTGGCGGAGCGGCTGCTCATGCACCTGGAGGAGATGCAACATACCATCTCTACCGACGAAGAAAA
GAGTGCTGCCGTGGTCAACGCCATTGGCCTGTACATGCGCCACCTTGGGGTGCGGACCAAGAGTGGAGAC
AAGAAGTCGGGGAGGAACTTCTTCCGGAAAAAGGTGATGGGATCCATGGTCTTCACACTCGAAGATTTCG
TTGGGGACTGGCGACAGACAGCCGGCTACAACCTGGACCAAGTCCTTGAACAGGGAGGTGTGTCCAGTTT
GTTTCAGAATCTCGGGGTGTCCGTAACTCCGATCCAAAGGATTGTCCTGAGCGGTGAAAATGGGCTGAAG
ATCGACATCCATGTCATCATCCCGTATGAAGGTCTGAGCGGCGACCAAATGGGCCAGATCGAAAAAATTT
TTAAGGTGGTGTACCCTGTGGATGATCATCACTTTAAGGTGATCCTGCACTATGGCACACTGGTAATCGA
CGGGGTTACGCCGAACATGATCGACTATTTCGGACGGCCGTATGAAGGCATCGCCGTGTTCGACGGCAAA
AAGATCACTGTAACAGGGACCCTGTGGAACGGCAACAAAATTATCGACGAGCGCCTGATCAACCCCGACG
GCTCCCTGCTGTTCCGAGTAACCATCAACGGAGTGACCGGCTGGCGGCTGTGCGAACGCATTCTGGCGTA
A
